>Addgene plasmid #122724 | pSKAP_AV | addgene full sequence | sequence record 245023 | Addgene NGS Result
GACCTACACCGAACTGAGATACCTACAGCGTGAGCTATGAGAAAGCGCCACGCTTCCCGAAGGGAGAAAG
GCGGACAGGTATCCGGTAAGCGGCAGGGTCGGAACAGGAGAGCGCACGAGGGAGCTTCCAGGGGGAAACG
CCTGGTATCTTTATAGTCCTGTCGGGTTTCGCCACCTCTGACTTGAGCGTCGATTTTTGTGATGCTCGTC
AGGGGGGCGGAGCCTATGGAAAAACGCCAGCAACGCGGCCTTTTTACGGTTCCTGGCCTTTTGCTGGCCT
TTTGCTCACATGTTCTTTCCTGCGTTATCCCCTGATTCTGTGGATAACCGTATTACCGCCTTTGAGTGAG
CTGATACCGCTCGCCGCAGCCGAACGACCGAGCGCAGCGAGTCAGTGAGCGAGGAAGCGGAAGAGCGCCC
AATACGCAAACCGCCTCTCCCCGCGCGTTGGCCGATTCATTAATGCAGCTGGCACGACAGGTTTCCCGAC
TGGAAAGCGGGCAGTGAGCGCAACGCAATTAATGTGAGTTAGCTCACTCATTAGGCACCCCAGGCTTTAC
ACTTTATGCTTCCGGCTCGTATGTTGTGTGGAATTGTGAGCGGATAACAATTTCACACAGGAAACAGCTA
TGACCATGATTACGCCAAGCGCGCAATTAACCCTCACTAAAGGGAACAAAAGCTGGAGCTCCACCGCGGT
GGCGGCCGCTCTAGCCCGGGCGGATCCGTCGACCTGCAGTTCGAAGTTCCTATTCTCTAGAAAGTATAGG
AACTTCAGAGCGCTTTTGAAGCTCACGCTGCCGCAAGCACTCAGGGCGCAAGGGCTGCTAAAGGAAGCGG
AACACGTAGAAAGCCAGTCCGCAGAAACGGTGCTGACCCCGGATGAATGTCAGCTACTGGGCTATCTGGA
CAAGGGAAAACGCAAGCGCAAAGAGAAAGCAGGTAGCTTGCAGTGGGCTTACATGGCGATAGCTAGACTG
GGCGGTTTTATGGACAGCAAGCGAACCGGAATTGCCAGCTGGGGCGCCCTCTGGTAAGGTTGGGAAGCCC
TGCAAAGTAAACTGGATGGCTTTCTTGCCGCCAAGGATCTGATGGCGCAGGGGATCAAGATCTGATCAAG
AGACAGGATGAGGATCGTTTCGCATGATTGAACAAGATGGATTGCACGCAGGTTCTCCGGCCGCTTGGGT
GGAGAGGCTATTCGGCTATGACTGGGCACAACAGACAATCGGCTGCTCTGATGCCGCCGTGTTCCGGCTG
TCAGCGCAGGGGCGCCCGGTTCTTTTTGTCAAGACCGACCTGTCCGGTGCCCTGAATGAACTGCAGGACG
AGGCAGCGCGGCTATCGTGGCTGGCCACGACGGGCGTTCCTTGCGCAGCTGTGCTCGACGTTGTCACTGA
AGCGGGAAGGGACTGGCTGCTATTGGGCGAAGTGCCGGGGCAGGATCTCCTGTCATCTCACCTTGCTCCT
GCCGAGAAAGTATCCATCATGGCTGATGCAATGCGGCGGCTGCATACGCTTGATCCGGCTACCTGCCCAT
TCGACCACCAAGCGAAACATCGCATCGAGCGAGCACGTACTCGGATGGAAGCCGGTCTTGTCGATCAGGA
TGATCTGGACGAAGAGCATCAGGGGCTCGCGCCAGCCGAACTGTTCGCCAGGCTCAAGGCGCGCATGCCC
GACGGCGAGGATCTCGTCGTGACCCATGGCGATGCCTGCTTGCCGAATATCATGGTGGAAAATGGCCGCT
TTTCTGGATTCATCGACTGTGGCCGGCTGGGTGTGGCGGACCGCTATCAGGACATAGCGTTGGCTACCCG
TGATATTGCTGAAGAGCTTGGCGGCGAATGGGCTGACCGCTTCCTCGTGCTTTACGGTATCGCCGCTCCC
GATTCGCAGCGCATCGCCTTCTATCGCCTTCTTGACGAGTTCTTCTAATAAGGGGATCTTGAAGTTCCTA
TTCCGAAGTTCCTATTCTCTAGAAAGTATAGGAACTTCGAAGCAGCTCCAGCCTACACAATCGCCTCACA
ACGACATCACTGACTGCTCTCAAGACGTGTAATGCTGCAATCTGCATGCAAGCTTATCGATACCGTCGAC
CTCGAGGGGGGGCCCGGTACCCAATTCGCCCTATAGTGAGTCGTATTACGCGCGCTCACTGGCCGTCGTT
TTACAACGTCGTGACTGGGAAAACCCTGGCGTTACCCAACTTAATCGCCTTGCAGCACATCCCCCTTTCG
CCAGCTGGCGTAATAGCGAAGAGGCCCGCACCGATCGCCCTTCCCAACAGTTGCGCAGCCTGAATGGCGA
ATGGG
[124 nt withheld, positions 2316-2439]
C
[91 nt withheld, positions 2441-2531]
A
[49 nt withheld, positions 2533-2581]
CCTTTGACGTTGGAGTCCACGTTCTTT
[37 nt withheld, positions 2609-2645]
ACCCTATCTCGGTCTATTCTTTTGATTTATAAGGGATTTTGCCGATTTCGGCCTATTGGTTAAAAAATGA
GCTGATTTAACAAAAATTTAACGCGAATTTTAACAAAATATTAACGCTTACAATTTAGGTGGCACTTTTC
GGGGAAATGTGCGCGGAACCCCTATTTGTTTATTTTTCTAAATACATTCAAATATGTATCCGCTCATGAG
ACAATAACCCTGATAAATGCTTCAATAATATTGAAAAAGGAAGAGTATGAGTATTCAACATTTCCGTGTC
GCCCTTATTCCCTTTTTTGCGGCATTTTGCCTTCCTGTTTTTGCTCACCCAGAAACGCTGGTGAAAGTAA
AAGATGCTGAAGATCAGTTGGGTGCACGAGTGGGTTACATCGAACTGGATCTCAACAGCGGTAAGATCCT
TGAGAGTTTTCGCCCCGAAGAACGTTTTCCAATGATGAGCACTTTTTGATCAGAAAAAAAGGATCATATC
GTCAATTATTACCTCCACGGGGAGAGCCTGAGCAAACTGGCCTCAGGCATTTGAGAAGCACACGGTCACA
CTGCTTCCGGTAGTCAATAAACCGGTAAACCAGCAATAGACATAAGCGGCTATTTAACGACCCTGCCCTG
AACCGACGACCGGGTCGAATTTGCTTTCGAATTTCTGCCATTCATCCGCTTATTATCACTTATTCAGGCG
TAGCAACCAGGCGTTTAAGGGCACCAATAACTGCCTTAAAAAAATTACGCCCCGCCCTGCCACTCATCGC
AGTACTGTTGTAATTCATTAAGCATTCTGCCGACATGGAAGCCATCACAAACGGCATGATGAACCTGAAT
CGCCAGCGGCATCAGCACCTTGTCGCCTTGCGTATAATATTTGCCCATGGTGAAAACGGGGGCGAAGAAG
TTGTCCATATTGGCCACGTTTAAATCAAAACTGGTGAAACTCACCCAGGGATTGGCTGAGACGAAAAACA
TATTCTCAATAAACCCTTTAGGGAAATAGGCCAGGTTTTCACCGTAACACGCCACATCTTGCGAATATAT
GTGTAGAAACTGCCGGAAATCGTCGTGGTATTCACTCCAGAGCGATGAAAACGTTTCAGTTTGCTCATGG
AAAACGGTGTAACAAGGGTGAACACTATCCCATATCACCAGCTCACCGTCTTTCATTGCCATACGTAATT
CCGGATGAGCATTCATCAGGCGGGCAAGAATGTGAATAAAGGCCGGATAAAACTTGTGCTTATTTTTCTT
TACGGTCTTTAAAAAGGCCGTAATATCCAGCTGAACGGTCTGGTTATAGGTACATTGAGCAACTGACTGA
AATGCCTCAAAATGTTCTTTACGATGCCATTGGGATATATCAACGGTGGTATATCCAGTGATTTTTTTCT
CCATTTTAGCTTCCTTAGCTCCTGAAAATCTCGACAACTCAAAAAATACGCCCGGTAGTGATCTTATTTC
ATTATGGTGAAAGTTGGAACCTCTTACGTGCCGATCAACGTCTCATTTTCGCCAAAAGTTGGCCCAGGGC
TTCCCGGTATCAACAGGGACACCAGGATTTATTTATTCTGCGAAGTGATCTTCCGTCACAGGTATTTATT
CGGTCGAAAAGGATCTAGGTGAAGATCCTTTTTGATAATCTCATGACCAAAATCCCTTAACGTGAGTTTT
CGTTCCACTGAGCGTCAGACCCCGTAGAAAAGATCAAAGGATCTTCTTGAGATCCTTTTTTTCTGCGCGT
AATCTGCTGCTTGCAAACAAAAAAACCACCGCTACCAGCGGTGGTTTGTTTGCCGGATCAAGAGCTACCA
ACTCTTTTTCCGAAGGTAACTGGCTTCAGCAGAGCGCAGATACCAAATACTGTTCTTCTAGTGTAGCCGT
AGTTAGGCCACCACTTCAAGAACTCTGTAGCACCGCCTACATACCTCGCTCTGCTAATCCTGTTACCAGT
GGCTGCTGCCAGTGGCGATAAGTCGTGTCTTACCGGGTTGGACTCAAGACGATAGTTACCGGATAAGGCG
CAGCGGTCGGGCTGAACGGGGGGTTCGTGCACACAGCCCAGCTTGGAGCGAAC
Features (pLannotate 1.2.2; 19 found; start..end, strand, type, name):
    415..507     +  CDS            lacI (fragment): lac repressor; lacI; The lac repressor binds to the lac operator to inhibit transcription in E. coli. This inhibition can be relieved by adding lactose or isopropyl-β-D-thiogalactopyranoside (IPTG).
    520..541     +  protein_bind   CAP binding site: CAP binding activates transcription in the presence of cAMP. E. coli catabolite activator protein
    556..586     +  promoter       lac promoter: promoter for the E. coli lac operon
    594..610     +  protein_bind   lac operator: The lac repressor binds to the lac operator to inhibit transcription in E. coli. This inhibition can be relieved by adding lactose or isopropyl-β-D-thiogalactopyranoside (IPTG). lac repressor encoded by lacI
    655..673     +  promoter       T3 promoter: promoter for bacteriophage T3 RNA polymerase
    686..714     +  misc_feature   MCS (fragment): pBluescript multiple cloning site
    743..776     +  protein_bind   FRT (minimal): supports FLP-mediated excision but not integration (Turan and Bode, 2011) FLP recombinase from the Saccharomyces cerevisiae 2μ plasmid
    783..1112    +  CDS            tnpA (fragment): TN5P_ECOLX - Also known as tnp. Experimental evidence at protein level: Swiss-Prot protein existence level 1. Mediates transposition of transposon Tn5 by a 'cut and paste' mechanism. First, the monomeric transposase binds the 19 bp inverted DNA repeats flanking the transposon. Then, dimerization of the DNA- bound transposase creates a synaptic DNA complex. After nicking of the first DNA strand, excision of the transposon proceeds through a series of intermediates. The transposase then mediates the insertion of the transposon at a new site by strand transfer. The activity of the wild- type tran
   1144..1935    +  CDS            neo: KKA2_KLEPN - Also known as kan, nptII. Experimental evidence at protein level: Swiss-Prot protein existence level 1. Resistance to kanamycin, neomycin, paromomycin, ribostamycin, butirosin and gentamicin B. From Klebsiella pneumoniae.
   1951..1998    +  protein_bind   FRT: FLP-mediated recombination occurs in the 8-bp core sequence TCTAGAAA (Turan and Bode, 2011). FLP recombinase from the Saccharomyces cerevisiae 2μ plasmid
   2079..2121    +  misc_feature   MCS (fragment): pBluescript multiple cloning site
   2130..2148    -  promoter       T7 promoter: promoter for bacteriophage T7 RNA polymerase
   2156..2311    +  CDS            lacZα (fragment): LacZα fragment of β-galactosidase; lacZ fragment
   2316..2744    +  rep_origin     f1 ori (sequence partly withheld): f1 bacteriophage origin of replication; arrow indicates direction of (+) strand synthesis
   2797..2901    +  promoter       AmpR promoter: bla
   2902..3111    +  CDS            AmpR (fragment): β-lactamase; bla; confers resistance to ampicillin, carbenicillin, and related antibiotics
   3390..4049    -  CDS            CmR: chloramphenicol acetyltransferase; cat; confers resistance to chloramphenicol
   4050..4152    -  promoter       cat promoter: promoter of the E. coli cat gene encoding chloramphenicol acetyltransferase
   4372..232     +  rep_origin     ori (across the origin): high-copy-number ColE1/pMB1/pBR322/pUC origin of replication
