[The description below was written by a language model from this plasmid's Addgene catalogue record and pLannotate feature annotations shown in this document.]
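Description:
pSKAP_AV is a 4,728 bp high-copy bacterial plasmid that serves as a template and donor for placing a unique DNA barcode on a bacterial chromosome. It is one member of the pSKAP series, differing from the roughly 4.7 kb parent only by the addition of a short (about 25 bp) barcode designated "AV". The backbone has the hallmarks of a pBluescript-type cloning vector: a ColE1/pUC origin for high-copy replication in E. coli, an f1 phage origin, the lac promoter/operator region with a lacZα fragment, and T3 and T7 promoters flanking the remnants of the multiple cloning site. The original ampicillin resistance gene survives only as a truncated fragment behind its promoter. A complete chloramphenicol acetyltransferase gene with its own cat promoter sits nearby and apparently replaces it, which matches the record's listing of chloramphenicol as the selection.

Between the MCS remnants lies the functional cassette: a neomycin/kanamycin phosphotransferase gene (neo, preceded by a fragment of Tn5 transposase sequence carried over from its source) bracketed by two FRT sites. This is the familiar arrangement used in recombination-based allelic exchange, where the kanamycin marker selects for chromosomal integration and FLP recombinase can later excise it. The barcode itself is not annotated in the feature table, so its exact position relative to the FRT-flanked cassette cannot be read from the record. To persist after marker removal it would need to lie outside the FRT sites.

According to the record and its associated publication, barcoded strains made with this series can be told apart molecularly, enabling digital PCR-based competitive index measurements of fitness in mixed Salmonella populations.
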