Addgene plasmid #122724: pSKAP_AV
Purpose: pSKAP plasmid containing the unique DNA barcode "AV" to be used for allelic exchange on bacterial chromosomes and subsequent molecular identification.
Depositing lab: Travis Bourret. Depositing organization: Creighton University. Publication: Digital PCR-based Competitive Index for High-throughput Analysis of Fitness in Salmonella. Shaw JA, Bourret TJ. J Vis Exp. 2019 May 13;(147). doi: 10.3791/59630. PubMed 31132072.
Backbone
  Vector backbone: pSKAP
  Backbone manufacturer: Shaw and Bourret
  Backbone size w/o insert (bp): 4703
  Total vector size (bp): 4728
  Modifications to backbone: Addition of AV barcode sequence. AGCAGTCAGTGATGTCGTTGTGAG
  Vector type: Bacterial Expression
Growth in bacteria
  Bacterial resistance: Chloramphenicol, 25 μg/mL
  Growth temperature: 37°C
  Growth strain: DH5alpha
  Copy number: High Copy
Gene/Insert
  Gene/Insert name: Barcode AV
  Insert size (bp): 25
Terms and licenses: Academic/Nonprofit Terms; Industry Terms: Not Available to Industry
How to cite: pSKAP_AV was a gift from Travis Bourret (Addgene plasmid # 122724 ; http://n2t.net/addgene:122724 ; RRID:Addgene_122724)
